>Addgene plasmid #191779 | pICSL1P4_crU626 | addgene full sequence | sequence record 377104 | Addgene NGS Result
CCACTCTGTGAAGACAATTACGAATTCCCATGGGGAGTTTTTGTATCTTGTTTCATAGTTTGTCCCAGGA
TTAGAATGATTAGGCATCGAACCTTCAAGAATTTGATTGAATAAAACATCTTCATTCTTAAGATATGAAG
ATAATCTTCAAAAGGCCCCTGGGAATCTGAAAGAAGAGAAGCAGGCCCATTTATATGGGAAAGAACAATA
GTATTTCTTATATAGGCCCATTTAAGTTGAAAACAATCTTCAAAAGTCCCACATCGCTTAGATAAGAAAA
CGAAGCTGAGTTTATATACAGCTAGAGTCGAAGTAGTGATTGAAATTACTGATGAGTCCGTGAGGACGAA
ACGAGTAAGCTCGTCTAATTTCTACTAAGTGTAGATTGAGACCCAATACGCAAACCGCCTCTCCCCGCGC
GTTGGCCGATTCATTAATGCAGCTGGCACGACAGGTTTCCCGACTGGAAAGCGGGCAGTGAGCGCAACGC
AATTAATGTGAGTTAGCTCACTCATTAGGCACCCCAGGCTTTACACTTTATGCTTCCGGCTCGTATGTTG
TGTGGAATTGTGAGCGGATAACAATTTCACACATACTAGAGAAAGAGGAGAAATACTAGATGGCTTCCTC
CGAGGACGTTATCAAAGAGTTCATGCGTTTCAAAGTTCGTATGGAAGGTTCCGTTAACGGTCACGAGTTC
GAAATCGAAGGTGAAGGTGAAGGTCGTCCGTACGAAGGTACCCAGACCGCTAAACTGAAAGTTACCAAAG
GTGGTCCGCTGCCGTTCGCTTGGGACATCCTGTCCCCGCAGTTCCAGTACGGTTCCAAAGCTTACGTTAA
ACACCCGGCTGACATCCCGGACTACCTGAAACTGTCCTTCCCGGAAGGTTTCAAATGGGAACGTGTTATG
AACTTCGAGGACGGTGGTGTTGTTACCGTTACCCAGGACTCCTCCCTGCAAGACGGTGAGTTCATCTACA
AAGTTAAACTGCGTGGTACCAACTTCCCGTCCGACGGTCCGGTTATGCAGAAAAAAACCATGGGTTGGGA
AGCTTCCACCGAACGTATGTACCCGGAGGACGGTGCTCTGAAAGGTGAAATCAAAATGCGTCTGAAACTG
AAAGACGGTGGTCACTACGACGCTGAAGTTAAAACCACCTACATGGCTAAAAAACCGGTTCAGCTGCCGG
GTGCTTACAAAACCGACATCAAACTGGACATCACCTCCCACAACGAGGACTACACCATCGTTGAACAGTA
CGAACGTGCTGAAGGTCGTCACTCCACCGGTGCTTAATAACGCTGATAGTGCTAGTGTAGATCGCTACTA
GAGCCAGGCATCAAATAAAACGAAAGGCTCAGTCGAAAGACTGGGCCTTTCGTTTTATCTGTTGTTTGTC
GGTGAACGCTCTCTACTAGAGTCACACTGGCTCACCTTCGGGTGGGCCTTTCTGCGTTTATAGGTCTCAG
GCCGGCATGGTCCCAGCCTCCTCGCTGGCGCCGGCTGGGCAACATGCTTCGGCATGGCGAATGGGACTTT
TTTTGCAAAATTTTCCAGATCGATTTCTTCTTCCTCTGTTCTTCGGCGTTCAATTTCTGGGGTTTTCTCT
TCGTTTTCTGTAACTGAAACCTAAAATTCGCTCAGATTGTCTTCTGCACGAAGTGGTTTAAACTATCAGT
GTTTGACAGGATATATTGGCGGGTAAACCTAAGAGAAAAGAGCGTTTATTAGAATAATCGGATATTTAAA
AGGGCGTGAAAAGGTTTATCCGTTCGTCCATTTGTATGTGCATGCCAACCACAGGGTTCCCCAGATCAGG
CGCTGGCTGCTGAACCCCCAGCCGGAACTGACCCCACAAGGCCCTAGCGTTTGCAATGCACCAGGTCATC
ATTGACCCAGGCGTGTTCCACCAGGCCGCTGCCTCGCAACTCTTCGCAGGCTTCGCCGACCTGCTCGCGC
CACTTCTTCACGCGGGTGGAATCCGATCCGCACATGAGGCGGAAGGTTTCCAGCTTGAGCGGGTACGGCT
CCCGGTGCGAGCTGAAATAGTCGAACATCCGTCGGGCCGTCGGCGACAGCTTGCGGTACTTCTCCCATAT
GAATTTCGTGTAGTGGTCGCCAGCAAACAGCACGACGATTTCCTCGTCGATCAGGACCTGGCAACGGGAC
GTTTTCTTGCCACGGTCCAGGACGCGGAAGCGGTGCAGCAGCGACACCGATTCCAGGTGCCCAACGCGGT
CGGACGTGAAGCCCATCGCCGTCGCCTGTAGGCGCGACAGGCATTCCTCGGCCTTCGTGTAATACCGGCC
ATTGATCGACCAGCCCAGGTCCTGGCAAAGCTCGTAGAACGTGAAGGTGATCGGCTCGCCGATAGGGGTG
CGCTTCGCGTACTCCAACACCTGCTGCCACACCAGTTCGTCATCGTCGGCCCGCAGCTCGACGCCGGTGT
AGGTGATCTTCACGTCCTTGTTGACGTGGAAAATGACCTTGTTTTGCAGCGCCTCGCGCGGGATTTTCTT
GTTGCGCGTGGTGAACAGGGCAGAGCGGGCCGTGTCGTTTGGCATCGCTCGCATCGTGTCCGGCCACGGC
GCAATATCGAACAAGGAAAGCTGCATTTCCTTGATCTGCTGCTTCGTGTGTTTCAGCAACGCGGCCTGCT
TGGCCTCGCTGACCTGTTTTGCCAGGTCCTCGCCGGCGGTTTTTCGCTTCTTGGTCGTCATAGTTCCTCG
CGTGTCGATGGTCATCGACTTCGCCAAACCTGCCGCCTCCTGTTCAAGACGACGCGAACGCTCCACGGCG
GCCGATGGCGCGGGCAGGGCAGGGGGAGCCAGTTGCACGCTGTCGCGCTCGATCTTGGCCGTAGCTTGCT
GGACCATCGAGCCGACGGACTGGAAGGTTTCGCGGGGCGCACGCATGACGGTGCGGCTTGCGATGGTTTC
GGCATCCTCGGCGGAAAACCCCGCGTCGATCAGTTCTTGCCTGTATGCCTTCCGGTCAAACGTCCGATTC
ATTCACCCTCCTTGCGGGATTGCCCCGACTCACGCCGGGGCAATGTGCCCTTATTCCTGATTTGACCCGC
CTGGTGCCTTGGTGTCCAGATAATCCACCTTATCGGCAATGAAGTCGGTCCCGTAGACCGTCTGGCCGTC
CTTCTCGTACTTGGTATTCCGAATCTTGCCCTGCACGAATACCAGCGACCCCTTGCCCAAATACTTGCCG
TGGGCCTCGGCCTGAGAGCCAAAACACTTGATGCGGAAGAAGTCGGTGCGCTCCTGCTTGTCGCCGGCAT
CGTTGCGCCACATCTAGGATCTGCCAGGAACCGTAAAAAGGCCGCGTTGCTGGCGTTTTTCCATAGGCTC
CGCCCCCCTGACGAGCATCACAAAAATCGACGCTCAAGTCAGAGGTGGCGAAACCCGACAGGACTATAAA
GATACCAGGCGTTTCCCCCTGGAAGCTCCCTCGTGCGCTCTCCTGTTCCGACCCTGCCGCTTACCGGATA
CCTGTCCGCCTTTCTCCCTTCGGGAAGCGTGGCGCTTTCTCATAGCTCACGCTGTAGGTATCTCAGTTCG
GTGTAGGTCGTTCGCTCCAAGCTGGGCTGTGTGCACGAACCCCCCGTTCAGCCCGACCGCTGCGCCTTAT
CCGGTAACTATCGTCTTGAGTCCAACCCGGTAAGACACGACTTATCGCCACTGGCAGCAGCCACTGGTAA
CAGGATTAGCAGAGCGAGGTATGTAGGCGGTGCTACAGAGTTCTTGAAGTGGTGGCCTAACTACGGCTAC
ACTAGAAGAACAGTATTTGGTATCTGCGCTCTGCTGAAGCCAGTTACCTTCGGAAAAAGAGTTGGTAGCT
CTTGATCCGGCAAACAAACCACCGCTGGTAGCGGTGGTTTTTTTGTTTGCAAGCAGCAGATTACGCGCAG
AAAAAAAGGATCTCAAGAAGATCCTTTGATCTTTTCTACGGGGTCTGACGCTCAGTGGAACGAAAACTCA
CGTTAAGGGATTTTGGTCATGAGATTATCAAAAAGGATCTTCACCTAGATCCTTTTAAATTAAAAATGAA
GTTTTAAATCAATCTAAAGTATATATGAGTAAACTTGGTCTGACAGTTACCAATGCTTAATCAGTGAGGC
ACCTATCTCAGCGATCTGTCTATTTCGTTCATCCATAGTTGCCTGACTCCCCGTCGTGTAGATAACTACG
ATACGGGAGGGCTTACCATCTGGCCCCAGTGCTGCAATGATACCGCGAGAACCACGCTCACCGGCTCCAG
ATTTATCAGCAATAAACCAGCCAGCCGGAAGGGCCGAGCGCAGAAGTGGTCCTGCAACTTTATCCGCCTC
CATCCAGTCTATTAATTGTTGCCGGGAAGCTAGAGTAAGTAGTTCGCCAGTTAATAGTTTGCGCAACGTT
GTTGCCATTGCTACAGGCATCGTGGTGTCACGCTCGTCGTTTGGTATGGCTTCATTCAGCTCCGGTTCCC
AACGATCAAGGCGAGTTACATGATCCCCCATGTTGTGCAAAAAAGCGGTTAGCTCCTTCGGTCCTCCGAT
CGTTGTCAGAAGTAAGTTGGCCGCAGTGTTATCACTCATGGTTATGGCAGCACTGCATAATTCTCTTACT
GTCATGCCATCCGTAAGATGCTTTTCTGTGACTGGTGAGTACTCAACCAAGTCATTCTGAGAATAGTGTA
TGCGGCGACCGAGTTGCTCTTGCCCGGCGTCAATACGGGATAATACCGCGCCACATAGCAGAACTTTAAA
AGTGCTCATCATTGGAAAACGTTCTTCGGGGCGAAAACTCTCAAGGATCTTACCGCTGTTGAGATCCAGT
TCGATGTAACCCACTCGTGCACCCAACTGATCTTCAGCATCTTTTACTTTCACCAGCGTTTCTGGGTGAG
CAAAAACAGGAAGGCAAAATGCCGCAAAAAAGGGAATAAGGGCGACACGGAAATGTTGAATACTCATACT
CTTCCTTTTTCAATATTATTGAAGCATTTATCAAGGTTATTGTCTCATGAGCGGATACATATTTGAATGT
ATTTAGAAAAATAAACAAATAGGGGTTCCGCGCACGAATTGGCCAGCGCTGCCATTTTTGGGGTGAGGCC
GTTCGCGGCCGAGGGGCGCAGCCCCTGGGGGGATGGGAGGCCCGCGTTAGCGGGCCGGGAGGGTTCGAGA
AGGGGGGGCACCCCCCTTCGGCGTGCGCGGTCACGCGCACAGGGCGCAGCCCTGGTTAAAAACAAGGTTT
ATAAATATTGGTTTAAAAGCAGGTTAAAAGACAGGTTAGCGGTGGCCGAAAAACGGGCGGAAACCCTTGC
AAATGCTGGATTTTCTGCCTGTGGACAGCCCCTCAAATGTCAATAGGTGCGCCCCTCATCTGTCAGCACT
CTGCCCCTCAAGTGTCAAGGATCGCGCCCCTCATCTGTCAGTAGTCGCGCCCCTCAAGTGTCAATACCGC
AGGGCACTTATCCCCAGGCTTGTCCACATCATCTGTGGGAAACTCGCGTAAAATCAGGCGTTTTCGCCGA
TTTGCGAGGCTGGCCAGCTCCACGTCGCCGGCCGAAATCGAGCCTGCCCCTCATCTGTCAACGCCGCGCC
GGGTGAGTCGGCCCCTCAAGTGTCAACGTCCGCCCCTCATCTGTCAGTGAGGGCCAAGTTTTCCGCGAGG
TATCCACAACGCCGGCGGCCGCGGTGTCTCGCACACGGCTTCGACGGCGTTTCTGGCGCGTTTGCAGGGC
CATAGACGGCCGCCAGCCCAGCGGCGAGGGCAACCAGCCCGGTGAGCGTCGCAAAGGAGATCCTGATCTG
ACTGATGGGCTGCCTGTATCGAGTGGTGATTTTGTGCCGAGCTGCCGGTCGGGGAGCTGTTGGCTGGCTG
GTGGCAGGATATATTGTGGTGTAAACAAATTGACGCTTAGACAACTTAATAACACATTGCGGACGTTTTT
AATGTACTGGGGTGGATGCAGTGGGCC
Features (pLannotate 1.2.2; 17 found; start..end, strand, type, name):
    250..266     +  promoter       AtU6 promoter (fragment): consensus promoter from the three Arabidopsis U6 snRNA genes (Waibel and Filipowicz, 1990; Nekrasov et al., 2013)
    329..352     +  misc_RNA       sTRSV HHRz (fragment): hammerhead ribozyme from the tobacco ringspot virus satellite RNA (Khvorova et al., 2003)
    392..481     +  CDS            lacI (fragment): lac repressor; lacI; The lac repressor binds to the lac operator to inhibit transcription in E. coli. This inhibition can be relieved by adding lactose or isopropyl-β-D-thiogalactopyranoside (IPTG).
    494..515     +  protein_bind   CAP binding site: CAP binding activates transcription in the presence of cAMP. E. coli catabolite activator protein
    530..560     +  promoter       lac promoter: promoter for the E. coli lac operon
    568..584     +  protein_bind   lac operator: The lac repressor binds to the lac operator to inhibit transcription in E. coli. This inhibition can be relieved by adding lactose or isopropyl-β-D-thiogalactopyranoside (IPTG). lac repressor encoded by lacI
    620..1294    +  CDS            mRFP1: mRFP1 is a basic (constitutively fluorescent) red fluorescent protein published in 2002, derived from Discosoma sp.. It is reported to be a somewhat slowly-maturing monomer with low acid sensitivity.
   1342..1413    +  terminator     rrnB T1 terminator: transcription terminator T1 from the E. coli rrnB gene
   1429..1456    +  terminator     T7Te terminator: phage T7 early transcription terminator
   1684..1708    +  misc_feature   RB T-DNA repeat: right border repeat from nopaline C58 T-DNA
   1820..1840    -  CDS            TetR (fragment): tetracycline resistance regulatory protein; tetR
   1867..3012    -  CDS            trfA: TRFA_ECOLX - Experimental evidence at protein level: Swiss-Prot protein existence level 1. Also involved in plasmid copy number control, promoting intermolecular coupling of protein bound iterons at oriV, which inhibits replication initiation. From Escherichia coli.
   3348..3936    -  rep_origin     ori: high-copy-number ColE1/pMB1/pBR322/pUC origin of replication
   4107..4967    -  CDS            AmpR: β-lactamase; bla; confers resistance to ampicillin, carbenicillin, and related antibiotics
   4968..5072    -  promoter       AmpR promoter: bla
   5159..5790    -  rep_origin     oriV: incP origin of replication
   5882..5906    +  misc_feature   LB T-DNA repeat: left border repeat from nopaline C58 T-DNA
