[The description below was written by a language model from this plasmid's Addgene catalogue record and pLannotate feature annotations shown in this document.]
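Description:
pICSL1P4_crU626 is a plant CRISPR module for expressing LbCas12a (Lachnospiraceae bacterium Cas12a) guide RNAs in dicots. The depositor describes it as a Level 1, position 4 construct, which places it in a hierarchical modular assembly scheme where it would be combined with other transcription units into a larger multigene plant vector. The backbone is not named in the record. The annotated sequence (5,977 nt) shows a binary-type architecture, with nopaline C58 T-DNA left and right border repeats flanking the payload. An IncP oriV with the trfA replication gene gives broad-host-range maintenance, as used in Agrobacterium. A high-copy ColE1/pUC origin and an ampicillin resistance gene (β-lactamase with its own promoter) serve propagation and selection in E. coli.

The catalogued 1,605 bp insert is the LbCas12a guide scaffold under the Arabidopsis U6-26 promoter and terminator, with flanking ribozymes. The automated annotation detects only short fragments of an AtU6 promoter and a tobacco ringspot virus satellite hammerhead ribozyme, so the scaffold, the second ribozyme and the terminator are not individually annotated. Flanking ribozymes of this kind self-cleave the transcript to release a guide RNA with defined ends. Downstream of the hammerhead ribozyme lies a bacterial cassette with a lac promoter and operator, CAP binding site, mRFP1 coding sequence, and rrnB T1 and T7Te terminators. Its position suggests a visual placeholder that the user's guide sequence replaces, allowing red/white colony screening, but the record says only that the user inserts their own guide. It does not specify the cloning sites. The associated work concerns targeted mutagenesis in Brassica crops.
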