Addgene plasmid #191779: pICSL1P4_crU626
Purpose: Cas12a guide expression in dicots
Depositing lab: Wendy Harwood. Depositing organization: John Innes Centre. Publication: Efficient Targeted Mutagenesis in Brassica Crops Using CRISPR/Cas Systems. Lawrenson T, Youles M, Chhetry M, Clarke M, Harwood W, Hundleby P. Methods Mol Biol. 2023;2653:253-271. doi: 10.1007/978-1-0716-3131-7_16. PubMed 36995631.
Backbone
  Vector backbone: n/a
  Backbone size w/o insert (bp): 4372
  Vector type: Plant Expression, CRISPR
Growth in bacteria
  Bacterial resistance: Ampicillin, 100 μg/mL
  Growth temperature: 37°C
  Growth strain: DH5alpha
  Copy number: High Copy
Gene/Insert
  Gene/Insert name: LbCas12a guide scaffold with AtU626 promoter/terminator & flanking ribozymes (alt name: gRNA to be added by user)
  Species: Lachnospiraceae bacterium
  Insert size (bp): 1605
  Cloning method: Restriction Enzyme; 5′ cloning site unknown (unknown if destroyed)
Resource information
  A portion of this plasmid was derived from a plasmid made by: Made by Mark Youles
Terms and licenses: Academic/Nonprofit Terms; Industry Terms: Not Available to Industry
Depositor comments: User inserts own guide. Level 1 position 4
How to cite: pICSL1P4_crU626 was a gift from Wendy Harwood (Addgene plasmid # 191779 ; http://n2t.net/addgene:191779 ; RRID:Addgene_191779)
